Addgene plasmid #72883: shGLDC-DOX
Purpose: dox inducible knockdown
Depositing lab: David Sabatini. Depositing organization: Whitehead Institute for Biomedical Research. Publication: SHMT2 drives glioma cell survival in ischaemia but imposes a dependence on glycine clearance. Kim D, Fiske BP, Birsoy K, Freinkman E, Kami K, Possemato RL, Chudnovsky Y, Pacold ME, Chen WW, Cantor JR, Shelton LM, Gui DY, Kwon M, Ramkissoon SH, Ligon KL, Kang SW, Snuderl M, Vander Heiden MG, Sabatini DM. Nature. 2015 Apr 16;520(7547):363-7. doi: 10.1038/nature14363. Epub 2015 Apr 8. PubMed 25855294.
Backbone
  Vector backbone: pLKO-GC11
  Vector type: Mammalian Expression, Lentiviral
  Selectable markers: Puromycin
Growth in bacteria
  Bacterial resistance: Ampicillin, 100 μg/mL
  Growth temperature: 37°C
  Growth strain: NEB Stable
  Copy number: Unknown
Gene/Insert
  Gene/Insert name: RNAi hairpin against GLDC
  gRNA/shRNA sequence: GAAGTTTATGAGTCTCCATTT
  Species: H. sapiens (human)
  Promoter: CMV
  Cloning method: Restriction Enzyme; 5′ cloning site Age1 (destroyed during cloning); 3′ cloning site EcoR1 (unknown if destroyed)
  Sequencing primers: 5′ pLKO-r; 3′ TAG TTT GTA TGT CTG TTG CTA TTA
Terms and licenses: Academic/Nonprofit Terms; Industry Terms: Not Available to Industry
How to cite: shGLDC-DOX was a gift from David Sabatini (Addgene plasmid # 72883 ; http://n2t.net/addgene:72883 ; RRID:Addgene_72883)
