[The description below was written by a language model from this plasmid's Addgene catalogue record.]
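Description:
shGLDC-DOX is a lentiviral, mammalian-expression plasmid built on the pLKO-GC11 backbone and designed for doxycycline-inducible RNAi knockdown of human GLDC, the gene encoding glycine decarboxylase, a component of the glycine cleavage system. It is propagated in bacteria under ampicillin selection, and the recorded growth strain is a recombination-reduced one, a common choice for lentiviral plasmids because their repeated LTR sequences can be unstable. Transduced mammalian cells are selected with puromycin. The copy number is listed as unknown.

The payload is a short hairpin RNA targeting GLDC, inserted by restriction cloning between an AgeI site, which was destroyed in the process, and an EcoRI site whose fate is not recorded. The record lists CMV as the promoter for the hairpin. The stated purpose indicates that expression responds to doxycycline, but the record does not describe which regulatory components confer this, such as tet operator elements or a Tet repressor or transactivator, or whether they are carried on this plasmid. No feature table is provided, so the arrangement of LTRs, packaging signal, puromycin cassette and its promoter cannot be detailed beyond what the lentiviral pLKO-type backbone implies.

As a lentiviral transfer vector, it would be packaged into viral particles with helper plasmids and used to integrate the inducible hairpin stably into target cells, allowing timed depletion of GLDC after doxycycline addition. The associated publication concerns glioma cell survival in ischaemia and a resulting dependence on glycine clearance, consistent with using the construct to test the consequences of losing GLDC activity in that setting.
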