>Addgene plasmid #72883 | shGLDC-DOX | depositor partial sequence | sequence record 133684 | insert
CGCCCAGAGCAGCCGCGTCCCTGCGCAAACCCAGGGCTGCCTTGGAAAAGGCGCAACCCCAACCCCCTCG
AGCCGCGGCCAAAGTGGATCTCTGCTGTCCCTGTAATAAACCCGAAAATTTTGAATTTTTGTAATTTGTT
TTTGTAATTCTTTAGTTTGTATGTCTGTTGCTATTATGTCTACTATTCTTTCCCCTGCACTGTACCCCCC
AATCCCCCCTTTTCTTTTAAAATTGTGGATGAATACTGCCATTTGTCTCGAGGTCGAGAATTCAAAAAGA
AGTTTATGAGTCTCCATTTCTCGAGAAATGGAGACTCATAAACTTCCCGGTGTCTCTATCACTGATAGGG
AACTTATAAGTCTCTATCACTGATAGGGATTTCACGTTTATGGTGATTTCCCAGAACACATAGCGACATG
CAAATATTGCGGCCGCTCGAGGCTAGTCTCGTGATCGATACCGTCGAGATCCGTTCACTAATCGAATGGA
TCTGTCTCTGTCTCTCTCTCCACCTTCTTCTTCTATTCCTTCGGGCCTGTCGGGTCCCCTCGGGGTTGGG
AGGTGGGTCTGAAACGATAATGGTGAATATCCCTGCCTAACTCTATTCACTATAGAAAGTACAGCAAAAA
CTATTCTTAAACCTACCAAGCCTCCTACTATCATTATGAATAATTTTATATACCACAGCCAATTTGTTAT
GTTAAACCAATTCCACAAACTTGCCCATTTATCTAATTCCAATAATTCTTGTTCATTCTTTTCTTGCTGG
TTTTGCGATTCTTCAATTAAGGAGTGTATTAAGCTTGTGTAATTGTTAATTTCTCTGTCCCACTCCATCC
AGGTCGTGTGATTCCAAATCTGTTCCAGANATTTATTACTCCAACTAGCATTCCAAGGCACAGCAGTGGT
GCAANTGAGTTTTCCAGAGCAACCCCAAATCCCCANGAGCTGTTGATCCTTTAGGTATCTTTCCACAGCC
AGGAT
