>Addgene plasmid #72883 | shGLDC-DOX | addgene partial sequence | sequence record 137386 | H1 5'-tcgctatgtgttctgggaaa-3'
AGTGATAGAGACTTATAAGTTCCCTATCAGTGATAGAGACACCGGGAAGTTTATGAGTCTCCATTTCTCG
AGAAATGGAGACTCATAAACTTCTTTTTGAATTCTCGACCTCGAGACAAATGGCAGTATTCATCCACAAT
TTTAAAAGAAAAGGGGGGATTGGGGGGTACAGTGCAGGGGAAAGAATAGTAGACATAATAGCAACAGACA
TACAAACTAAAGAATTACAAAAACAAATTACAAAAATTCAAAATTTTCGGGTTTATTACAGGGACAGCAG
AGATCCACTTTGGCCGCGGCTCGAGGGGGTTGGGGTTGCGCCTTTTCCAAGGCAGCCCTGGGTTTGCGCA
GGGACGCGGCTGCTCTGGGCGTGGTTCCGGGAAACGCAGCGGCGCCGACCCTGGGTCTCGCACATTCTTC
ACGTCCGTTCGCAGCGTCACCCGGATCTTCGCCGCTACCCTTGTGGGCCCCCCGGCGACGCTTCCTGCTC
CGCCCCTAAGTCGGGAAGGTTCCTTGCGGTTCGCGGCGTGCCGGACGTGACAAACGGAAGCCGCACGTCT
CACTAGTACCCTCGCAGACGGACAGCGCCAGGGAGCAATGGCAGCGCGCCGACCGCGATGGGCTGTGGCC
AATAGCGGCTGCTCAGCAGGGCGCGCCGAGAGCAGCGGCCGGGAAGGGGCGGTGCGGGAGGCGGGGTGTG
GGGCGGTAGTGTGGGCCCTGTTCCTGCCCGCGCGGTGTTCCGCATTCTGCAAGCCTCCGGAGCGCACGTC
GGCAGTCGGCTCCCTCGTTGACCGAATCACCGACCTCTCTCCCCAGGGGGATCTGTGAGTTTGGGGACCC
TTGATTGTTCTTTCTTTTTCGCTATTGTAAAATTCATGTTATATGGAG
